Addgene plasmid #58730: Rat Alpha2 delta-1 mutMIDAS pMT2
Purpose: expression of rat alpha2 delta-1 with MIDAS site mutations in mammalian cells
Depositing lab: Annette Dolphin. Publication: alpha2delta expression sets presynaptic calcium channel abundance and release probability. Hoppa MB, Lana B, Margas W, Dolphin AC, Ryan TA. Nature. 2012 May 13;486(7401):122-5. doi: 10.1038/nature11033. PubMed 22678293.
Backbone
  Vector backbone: pMT2
  Backbone size w/o insert (bp): 5100
  Vector type: Mammalian Expression
Growth in bacteria
  Bacterial resistance: Ampicillin, 100 μg/mL
  Growth temperature: 37°C
  Growth strain: DH5alpha
  Copy number: Unknown
Gene/Insert
  Gene/Insert name: alpha2 delta-1 (alt names: Cacna2d1; calcium channel, voltage-dependent, alpha2/delta subunit 1)
  Species: R. norvegicus (rat)
  Mutation: MIDAS site mutations (D259VSGS to AVAGA)
  Entrez Gene: Cacna2d1 (a.k.a. CCHLA2, Cacna2, DHSCCA)
  Promoter: SV40
  Cloning method: Unknown
  Sequencing primers: 5′ pMT2-F
Terms and licenses: Academic/Nonprofit Terms; Industry Terms: Not Available to Industry
How to cite: Rat Alpha2 delta-1 mutMIDAS pMT2 was a gift from Annette Dolphin (Addgene plasmid # 58730 ; http://n2t.net/addgene:58730 ; RRID:Addgene_58730)
