[The description below was written by a language model from this plasmid's Addgene catalogue record and pLannotate feature annotations shown in this document.]
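Description:
Rat Alpha2 delta-1 mutMIDAS pMT2 is a mammalian expression plasmid (8,913 bp in the deposited sequence) built on the pMT2 backbone and carrying the rat Cacna2d1 cDNA, which encodes the alpha2delta-1 auxiliary subunit of voltage-gated calcium channels. The insert bears mutations in the metal ion-dependent adhesion site (MIDAS) motif, with the three coordinating residues of the D259VSGS sequence replaced by alanine to give AVAGA. In bacteria the plasmid is maintained through a ColE1/pUC-type origin and selected with ampicillin via the bla gene and its own promoter. Short remnants of pBR322-derived sequences (rop, bom, lacZα and lacI fragments) are also annotated but are not functional units.

The catalogue lists SV40 as the promoter, and the feature table finds an SV40 enhancer/early promoter region at the start of the sequence, although it is annotated on the opposite strand to the insert. Between it and the coding sequence lie an adenovirus-derived segment (scored as a DNA polymerase fragment on the reverse strand) and a chimeric adenovirus/immunoglobulin intron, which promotes splicing and efficient expression of the transcript. The record does not itself annotate an adenoviral promoter here, so the exact transcriptional driver cannot be resolved from these fields alone. Downstream of Cacna2d1 sits a mouse DHFR coding sequence followed by an SV40 polyadenylation signal, and an adenoviral VA RNA gene, an element generally included to enhance translation in transfected cells. The construct is intended for expressing the MIDAS-mutant alpha2delta-1 in mammalian cells, in the context of work on how alpha2delta expression affects presynaptic calcium channel abundance and release probability.
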