Features (pLannotate 1.2.2; 18 found; start..end, strand, type, name):
      7..336     -  promoter       SV40 promoter: SV40 enhancer and early promoter
    357..788     -  CDS            POL (fragment): DPOL_ADE05 - Experimental evidence at protein level: Swiss-Prot protein existence level 1. Eukaryotic-type DNA polymerase involved in viral genomic replication. DNA synthesis is protein primed, and acts in a strand displacement replication. Assembles in complex with viral pTP, DBP, host NFIA and host POU2F1/OCT1 on viral origin of replication. The polymerase covalently transfers dCMP onto pTP, thereby initiating complementary strand synthesis. From Human adenovirus C serotype 5 (HAdV-5) (Human adenovirus 5).
    805..1034    +  intron         chimeric intron: chimera between introns from adenovirus and immunoglobulin heavy chain genes
   1144..4416    +  CDS            Cacna2d1: CA2D1_RAT - Also known as Cacnl2a, Cchl2a. Experimental evidence at protein level: Swiss-Prot protein existence level 1. The alpha-2/delta subunit of voltage-dependent calcium channels regulates calcium current density and activation/inactivation kinetics of the calcium channel. Plays an important role in excitation- contraction coupling (By similarity). From Rattus norvegicus (Rat).
   4796..4825    -  misc_feature   MCS (fragment): pBluescript multiple cloning site
   4859..4875    +  promoter       chicken β-actin promoter (fragment): contains a 21-bp deletion relative to the standard chicken β-actin promoter
   4961..5524    +  CDS            DHFR: mouse dihydrofolate reductase; Mus musculus Dhfr
   5606..5689    +  CDS            large T antigen (fragment): large T antigen from SV40 (simian virus 40)
   5712..5846    +  polyA_signal   SV40 poly(A) signal: SV40 polyadenylation signal
   5854..6204    -  CDS            PTP (fragment): TERM_ADE02 - Experimental evidence at protein level: Swiss-Prot protein existence level 1. Protein covalently bound to the viral DNA that acts as a primer for viral genomic replication by DNA strand displacement. Assembles on the viral origin of replication in an initiation complex with viral polymerase, DBP, host NFIA and host POU2F1/OCT1. During initiation, the polymerase covalently couples the first dCTP with Ser- 580 of pTP. The terminal protein stimulates the template activity over 20 fold compared to protein-free templates. Neo-synthesized viral genomes are linked to two preterminal prot
   6235..6391    +  ncRNA          VA: Accession: RF00102 - VA RNA
   6454..6507    -  CDS            lacI (fragment): lac repressor; lacI; The lac repressor binds to the lac operator to inhibit transcription in E. coli. This inhibition can be relieved by adding lactose or isopropyl-β-D-thiogalactopyranoside (IPTG).
   6690..7278    -  rep_origin     ori: high-copy-number ColE1/pMB1/pBR322/pUC origin of replication
   7449..8309    -  CDS            AmpR: β-lactamase; bla; confers resistance to ampicillin, carbenicillin, and related antibiotics
   8310..8414    -  promoter       AmpR promoter: bla
   8509..8544    +  CDS            rop (fragment): Rop protein, which maintains plasmids at low copy number; rop
   8646..8745    +  misc_feature   bom (fragment): basis of mobility region from pBR322
   8751..8905    -  CDS            lacZα (fragment): LacZα fragment of β-galactosidase; lacZ fragment
>Addgene plasmid #58730 | Rat Alpha2 delta-1 mutMIDAS pMT2 | depositor full sequence | sequence record 90812 | Rat Alpha2 delta-1 mutMIDAS pMT2 sequence 8913 bps
AAGCTTTTTGCAAAAGCCTAGGCCTCCAAAAAAGCCTCCTCACTACTTCTGGAATAGCTCAGAGGCCGAG
GCGGCCTCGGCCTCTGCATAAATAAAAAAAATTAGTCAGCCATGGGGCGGAGAATGGGCGGAACTGGGCG
GAGTTAGGGGCGGGATGGGCGGAGTTAGGGGCGGGACTATGGTTGCTGACTAATTGAGATGCATGCTTTG
CATACTTCTGCCTGCTGGGGAGCCTGGGGACTTTCCACACCTGGTTGCTGACTAATTGAGATGCATGCTT
TGCATACTTCTGCCTGCTGGGGAGCCTGGGGACTTTCCACACCCTAACTGACACACATTCCACAGGATCC
GGTCGCGCGAATTTCGAGCGGTGTTCCGCGGTCCTCCTCGTATAGAAACTCGGACCACTCTGAGACGAAG
GCTCGCGTCCAGGCCAGCACGAAGGAGGCTAAGTGGGAGGGGTAGCGGTCGTTGTCCACTAGGGGGTCCA
CTCGCTCCAGGGTGTGAAGACACATGTCGCCCTCTTCGGCATCAAGGAAGGTGATTGGTTTATAGGTGTA
GGCCACGTGACCGGGTGTTCCTGAAGGGGGGCTATAAAAGGGGGTGGGGGCGCGTTCGTCCTCACTCTCT
TCCGCATCGCTGTCTGCGAGGGCCAGCTGTTGGGCTCGCGGTTGAGGACAAACTCTTCGCGGTCTTTCCA
GTACTCTTGGATCGGAAACCCGTCGGCCTCCGAACGGTACTCCGCCACCGAGGGACCTGAGCGAGTCCGC
ATCGACCGGATCGGAAAACCTCTCGACTGTTGGGGTGAGTACTCCCTCTCAAAAGCGGGCATGACTTCTG
CGCTAAGATTGTCAGTTTCCAAAAACGAGGAGGATTTGATATTCACCTGGCCCGCGGTGATGCCTTTGAG
GGTGGCCGCGTCCATCTGGTCAGAAAAGACAATCTTTTTGTTGTCAAGCTTGAGGTGTGGCAGGCTTGAG
ATCTGGCCATACACTTGAGTGACAATGACATCCACTTTGCCTTTCTCTCCACAGGTGTCCACTCCCAGGT
CCAACTGCAGGCGAGCCTGAATTCCTCGAGGGTACCGAGCTCGGATCCACTAGTAACGGCCGCCAGTGTG
CTGGAATTCTGCAGATCGCGAAGATGGCTGCTGGCTGCCTGCTGGCCTTGACTCTGACACTTTTCCAATC
TTGGCTGATCGGCCCCTCGAGCGAGGAGCCCTTCCCTTCGCCCGTCACTATCAAGTCATGGGTGGATAAA
ATGCAGGAAGACCTTGTCACACTGGCAAAGACAGCAAGTGGAGTGACTCAGCTTGCTGACATTTATGAAA
AATACCAAGATTTGTATACTGTGGAGCCAAATAATGCACGCCAACTGGTTGAAATTGCAGCTAGAGACAT
TGAGAAACTTCTGAGCAACAGATCTAAAGCCCTGGTGCGCCTGGCTATGGAAGCAGAGAAAGTCCAAGCC
GCCCACCAATGGAGGGAAGATTTTGCAAGCAACGAAGTTGTCTACTACAACGCTAAAGACGATCTTGATC
CTGAAAGAAATGAGAGTGAGTCAGGCAGCCAACGGATTAAACCTGTTTTCATCGAAGACGCTAATTTTGG
ACGCCAGATATCCTATCAACATGCAGCGGTCCATATTCCCACGGACATCTATGAGGGCTCAACCATAGTG
TTAAACGAACTCAACTGGACAAGTGCCTTAGATGAAGTTTTCAAAAGAAATCGAGATGAAGACCCTACAT
TGCTGTGGCAAGTGTTTGGCAGCGCCACCGGCCTGGCCCGATATTATCCAGCTTCTCCGTGGGTGGATAA
CAGCAGAACTCCAAACAAGATCGATCTCTACGATGTACGCAGAAGACCATGGTACATCCAGGGAGCTGCA
TCCCCCAAAGACATGCTCATTCTGGTGGCCGTGGCTGGAGCTGTGAGCGGATTGACTCTGAAACTCATCC
GGACATCTGTCTCTGAGATGTTAGAAACCCTTTCCGATGATGATTTCGTGAATGTAGCTTCATTTAACAG
CAATGCTCAGGATGTGAGTTGTTTCCAGCACCTGGTTCAAGCGAATGTAAGGAACAAGAAGGTGCTGAAG
GATGCGGTGAATAACATCACAGCAAAGGGGATAACAGATTACAAGAAAGGCTTTAGCTTCGCGTTTGAAC
AGCTACTTAATTATAATGTTTCCAGAGCCAATTGTAATAAGATCATCATGTTATTCACGGATGGAGGAGA
AGAGAGAGCCCAGGAGATATTTGCCAAGTACAATAAAGACAAAAAAGTCCGCGTGTTTACATTTTCTGTT
GGTCAACATAATTATGACAGAGGACCTATTCAGTGGATGGCTTGTGAAAACAAAGGTTATTATTATGAGA
TTCCCTCTATTGGTGCAATAAGAATCAATACTCAGGAATATCTAGATGTTCTGGGAAGACCAATGGTTTT
AGCCGGGGACAAAGCAAAGCAAGTCCAGTGGACAAATGTGTATTTGGATGCTCTGGAGCTGGGACTTGTC
ATTACTGGAACTCTACCGGTCTTCAACGTCACTGGCCAGTCTGAAAATAAGACTAACTTGAAGAACCAGT
TGATTCTTGGTGTGATGGGCGTTGATGTGTCTCTGGAAGATATTAAGAGATTGACACCACGTTTTACACT
GTGCCCCAACGGTTACTATTTTGCAATCGATCCTAATGGTTATGTCTTACTGCATCCAAATCTTCAGCCA
AAGAACCCCAAATCTCAGGAGCCGGTCACACTGGATTTTCTCGATGCTGAGTTAGAGAATGATATTAAAG
TGGAGATTCGAAATAAAATGATAGACGGAGAAAGTGGAGAAAAAACATTCAGAACTCTGGTCAAATCTCA
AGATGAGAGATATATTGACAAAGGAAATCGAACATACACATGGACACCTGTCAATGGCACAGATTACAGT
TTGGCCTTGGTATTGCCAACCTACAGTTTTTACTATATAAAAGCCAAAATAGAAGAGACAATAACTCAGG
CCAGATCAAAAAAGGGGAAAATGAAGGATTCAGAAACCCTGAAGCCAGACAATTTTGAAGAATCTGGCTA
CACTTTCATAGCACCAAGGGAATACTGCAATGACCTGAAACCTTCAGATAATAACACTGAATTTCTTTTA
AATTTCAATGAATTTATTGATAGGAAAACTCCAAACAACCCTTCCTGTAATACAGATTTGATTAATAGAA
TCTTGCTGGATGCGGGTTTTACAAATGAACTTGTCCAAAATTATTGGAGTAAACAGAAAAATATCAAAGG
AGTGAAGGCACGCTTTGTGGTGACTGATGGCGGAATTACAAGAGTTTACCCCAAAGAGGCTGGAGAAAAC
TGGCAAGAGAACCCAGAGACGTATGAGGACAGCTTCTACAAACGGAGCCTAGATAACGATAACTACGTTT
TCACTGCGCCCTACTTCAACAAAAGTGGACCTGGTGCCTATGAATCTGGAATTATGGTAAGCAAAGCTGT
AGAACTGTACATCCAAGGAAAACTTCTTAAGCCTGCAGTTGTGGGAATTAAAATTGACGTAAACTCCTGG
ATAGAAAATTTTACCAAAACTTCAATCAGGGATCCGTGTGCTGGTCCAGTTTGTGACTGCAAAAGAAACA
GTGATGTAATGGACTGTGTCATTCTAGATGATGGTGGATTTCTTCTGATGGCCAATCATGATGATTACAC
TAATCAGATTGGACGTTTTTTTGGAGAGATTGACCCGAGCATGATGAGACACCTGGTTAATATATCACTT
TATGCATTCAATAAATCATATGACTATCAGTCTGTGTGTGATCCAGGGGCAGCACCAAAGCAAGGAGCAG
GACATCGCTCAGCCTATGTGCCATCAATTACAGACATACTCCAGATTGGCTGGTGGGCCACTGCTGCCGC
CTGGTCTATTCTCCAGCAGCTACTCTTGAGTTTGACATTTCCACGGCTCCTTGAGGCAGTTGAAATGGAA
GAGGATGACTTCACAGCTTCCCTGTCTAAGCAGAGCTGCATCACAGAACAAACTCAGTACTTCTTCAAGA
ACGATACTAAATCATTCAGTGGTTTACTGGACTGTGGAAACTGTTCCAGGATCTTTCATGTTGAGAAGCT
TATGAACACCAACCTAGTGTTCATAATGGTGGAGAGCAAGGGAACATGTCCGTGTGACACGCGGCTGCTC
ATGCAAGCAGAACAGACTTCTGATGGTCCAGATCCTTGCGACATGGTTAAGCAGCCCAGATACCGAAAAG
GACCTGATGTCTGCTTTGATAACAATGTGCTGGAGGATTATACCGACTGTGGTGGTGTTTCTGGATTAAA
CCCTTCCTTATGGTCTATCTTTGGACTCCAATTTATACTCCTTTGGCTGGTATCTGGCAGCAGACACTAT
CTATGGTGACCCTCTAAACCCATGATCTGCAACTTAATTCCATGCCCTGCCAAAACATGAGCCCTCAGTT
ACATTAAAATAGAGCCCGTTGAAGAAGCTCCACAGAACCTTAGCTGGGCCTCTACCCTGATGTAACTGTG
AGGCTTAGATTCCTGACCATCGCTGGCTGCATGTCAGGGTGTTGGAAACTGAAACTCGTGTGAACATGCT
GCATCATCTGTGTCCAACATCAAAGCAAAGCTCTACTCATTCTCTGTGGGAGGTTTGGGAGTTCGCTGTT
GCACTGTTGGAGATTACGTGGAAAAGGCTCCCCCACGCAGGCCTTATGAAAAGAAGCAGTCTTGACTTTG
ACCTAGCATTTCAACCTGCTGCAGTTTTACCAAGCCGAATTCCTGCAGCCCGGGGGATCCACTAGATCCA
TCACACTGGCGGCCGCGTCGACGAATTCCGGGGGGGGGGGGGGGGGGGACAGCTCAGGGCTGCGATTTCG
CGCCAAACTTGACGGCAATCCTAGCGTGAAGGCTGGTAGGATTTTATCCCCGCTGCCATCATGGTTCGAC
CATTGAACTGCATCGTCGCCGTGTCCCAAAATATGGGGATTGGCAAGAACGGAGACCTACCCTGGCCTCC
GCTCAGGAACGAGTTCAAGTACTTCCAAAGAATGACCACAACCTCTTCAGTGGAAGGTAAACAGAATCTG
GTGATTATGGGTAGGAAAACCTGGTTCTCCATTCCTGAGAAGAATCGACCTTTAAAGGACAGAATTAATA
TAGTTCTCAGTAGAGAACTCAAAGAACCACCACGAGGAGCTCATTTTCTTGCCAAAAGTTTGGATGATGC
CTTAAGACTTATTGAACAACCGGAATTGGCAAGTAAAGTAGACATGGTTTGGATAGTCGGAGGCAGTTCT
GTTTACCAGGAAGCCATGAATCAACCAGGCCACCTCAGACTCTTTGTGACAAGGATCATGCAGGAATTTG
AAAGTGACACGTTTTTCCCAGAAATTGATTTGGGGAAATATAAACTTCTCCCAGAATACCCAGGCGTCCT
CTCTGAGGTCCAGGAGGAAAAAGGCATCAAGTATAAGTTTGAAGTCTACGAGAAGAAAGACTAACAGGAA
GATGCTTTCAAGTTCTCTGCTCCCCTCCTAAAGCTATGCATTTTTTATAAGACCATGGGACTTTTGCTGG
CTTTAGATCATAATCAGCCATACCACATTTGTAGAGGTTTTACTTGCTTTAAAAAACCTCCCACACCTCC
CCCTGAACCTGAAACATAAAATGAATGCAATTGTTGTTGTTAACTTGTTTATTGCAGCTTATAATGGTTA
CAAATAAAGCAATAGCATCACAAATTTCACAAATAAAGCATTTTTTTCACTGCATTCTAGTTGTGGTTTG
TCCAAACTCATCAATGTATCTTATCATGTCTGGATCCCCGGCCAACGGTCTGGTGACCCGGCTGCGAGAG
CTCGGTGTACCTGAGACGCGAGTAAGCCCTTGAGTCAAAGACGTAGTCGTTGCAAGTCCGCACCAGGTAC
TGATATCCCACCAAAAAGTGCGGCGGCGGCTGGCGGTAGAGGGGCCAGCGTAGGGTGGCCGGGGCTCCGG
GGGCGAGGTCTTCCAACATAAGGCGATGATATCCGTAGATGTACCTGGACATCCAGGTGATGCCGGCGGC
GGTGGTGGAGGCGCGCGGAAAGTCGCGGACGCGGTTCCAGATGTTGCGCAGCGGCAAAAAGTGCTCCATG
GTCGGGACGCTCTGGCCGGTGAGGCGTGCGCAGTCGTTGACGCTCTAGACCGTGCAAAAGGAGAGCCTGT
AAGCGGGCACTCTTCCGTGGTCTGGTGGATAAATTCGCAAGGGTATCATGGCGGACGACCGGGGTTCGAA
CCCCGGATCCGGCCGTCCGCCGTGATCCATCCGGTTACCGCCCGCGTGTCGAACCCAGGTGTGCGACGTC
AGACAACGGGGGAGCGCTCCTTTTGGCTTCCTTCCAGGCGCGGCGGCTGCTGCGCTAGCTTTTTTGGCGA
GCTCGAATTAATTCTGCATTAATGAATCGGCCAACGCGCGGGGAGAGGCGGTTTGCGTATTGGGCGCTCT
TCCGCTTCCTCGCTCACTGACTCGCTGCGCTCGGTCGTTCGGCTGCGGCGAGCGGTATCAGCTCACTCAA
AGGCGGTAATACGGTTATCCACAGAATCAGGGGATAACGCAGGAAAGAACATGTGAGCAAAAGGCCAGCA
AAAGGCCAGGAACCGTAAAAAGGCCGCGTTGCTGGCGTTTTTCCATAGGCTCCGCCCCCCTGACGAGCAT
CACAAAAATCGACGCTCAAGTCAGAGGTGGCGAAACCCGACAGGACTATAAAGATACCAGGCGTTTCCCC
CTGGAAGCTCCCTCGTGCGCTCTCCTGTTCCGACCCTGCCGCTTACCGGATACCTGTCCGCCTTTCTCCC
TTCGGGAAGCGTGGCGCTTTCTCAATGCTCACGCTGTAGGTATCTCAGTTCGGTGTAGGTCGTTCGCTCC
AAGCTGGGCTGTGTGCACGAACCCCCCGTTCAGCCCGACCGCTGCGCCTTATCCGGTAACTATCGTCTTG
AGTCCAACCCGGTAAGACACGACTTATCGCCACTGGCAGCAGCCACTGGTAACAGGATTAGCAGAGCGAG
GTATGTAGGCGGTGCTACAGAGTTCTTGAAGTGGTGGCCTAACTACGGCTACACTAGAAGGACAGTATTT
GGTATCTGCGCTCTGCTGAAGCCAGTTACCTTCGGAAAAAGAGTTGGTAGCTCTTGATCCGGCAAACAAA
CCACCGCTGGTAGCGGTGGTTTTTTTGTTTGCAAGCAGCAGATTACGCGCAGAAAAAAAGGATCTCAAGA
AGATCCTTTGATCTTTTCTACGGGGTCTGACGCTCAGTGGAACGAAAACTCACGTTAAGGGATTTTGGTC
ATGAGATTATCAAAAAGGATCTTCACCTAGATCCTTTTAAATTAAAAATGAAGTTTTAAATCAATCTAAA
GTATATATGAGTAAACTTGGTCTGACAGTTACCAATGCTTAATCAGTGAGGCACCTATCTCAGCGATCTG
TCTATTTCGTTCATCCATAGTTGCCTGACTCCCCGTCGTGTAGATAACTACGATACGGGAGGGCTTACCA
TCTGGCCCCAGTGCTGCAATGATACCGCGAGACCCACGCTCACCGGCTCCAGATTTATCAGCAATAAACC
AGCCAGCCGGAAGGGCCGAGCGCAGAAGTGGTCCTGCAACTTTATCCGCCTCCATCCAGTCTATTAATTG
TTGCCGGGAAGCTAGAGTAAGTAGTTCGCCAGTTAATAGTTTGCGCAACGTTGTTGCCATTGCTACAGGC
ATCGTGGTGTCACGCTCGTCGTTTGGTATGGCTTCATTCAGCTCCGGTTCCCAACGATCAAGGCGAGTTA
CATGATCCCCCATGTTGTGCAAAAAAGCGGTTAGCTCCTTCGGTCCTCCGATCGTTGTCAGAAGTAAGTT
GGCCGCAGTGTTATCACTCATGGTTATGGCAGCACTGCATAATTCTCTTACTGTCATGCCATCCGTAAGA
TGCTTTTCTGTGACTGGTGAGTACTCAACCAAGTCATTCTGAGAATAGTGTATGCGGCGACCGAGTTGCT
CTTGCCCGGCGTCAATACGGGATAATACCGCGCCACATAGCAGAACTTTAAAAGTGCTCATCATTGGAAA
ACGTTCTTCGGGGCGAAAACTCTCAAGGATCTTACCGCTGTTGAGATCCAGTTCGATGTAACCCACTCGT
GCACCCAACTGATCTTCAGCATCTTTTACTTTCACCAGCGTTTCTGGGTGAGCAAAAACAGGAAGGCAAA
ATGCCGCAAAAAAGGGAATAAGGGCGACACGGAAATGTTGAATACTCATACTCTTCCTTTTTCAATATTA
TTGAAGCATTTATCAGGGTTATTGTCTCATGAGCGGATACATATTTGAATGTATTTAGAAAAATAAACAA
ATAGGGGTTCCGCGCACATTTCCCCGAAAAGTGCCACCTGACGTCTAAGAAACCATTATTATCATGACAT
TAACCTATAAAAATAGGCGTATCACGAGGCCCTTTCGTCTCGCGCGTTTCGGTGATGACGGTGAAAACCT
CTGACACATGCAGCTCCCGGAGACGGTCACAGCTTGTCTGTAAGCGGATGCCGGGAGCAGACAAGCCCGT
CAGGGCGCGTCAGCGGGTGTTGGCGGGTGTCGGGGCTGGCTTAACTATGCGGCATCAGAGCAGATTGTAC
TGAGAGTGCACCATATGCGGTGTGAAATACCGCACAGATGCGTAAGGAGAAAATACCGCATCAGGCGCCA
TTCGCCATTCAGGCTGCGCAACTGTTGGGAAGGGCGATCGGTGCGGGCCTCTTCGCTATTACGCCAGCTG
GCGAAAGGGGGATGTGCTGCAAGGCGATTAAGTTGGGTAACGCCAGGGTTTTCCCAGTCACGACGTTGTA
AAACGACGGCCAGTGCCAAGCTT
