>Addgene plasmid #58730 | Rat Alpha2 delta-1 mutMIDAS pMT2 | addgene partial sequence | sequence record 96112 | pMT2-F 5'-TTGCCTTTCTCTCCACAGGT-3'
TGGAATTCTGCAGATCGCGAAGATGGCTGCTGGCTGCCTGCTGGCCTTGACTCTGACACTTTTCCAATCT
TGGCTGATCGGCCCCTCGAGCGAGGAGCCCTTCCCTTCGCCCGTCACTATCAAGTCATGGGTGGATAAAA
TGCAGGAAGACCTTGTCACACTGGCAAAGACAGCAAGTGGAGTGACTCAGCTTGCTGACATTTATGAAAA
ATACCAAGATTTGTATACTGTGGAGCCAAATAATGCACGCCAACTGGTTGAAATTGCAGCTAGAGACATT
GAGAAACTTCTGAGCAACAGATCTAAAGCCCTGGTGCGCCTGGCTATGGAAGCAGAGAAAGTCCAAGCCG
CCCACCAATGGAGGGAAGATTTTGCAAGCAACGAAGTTGTCTACTACAACGCTAAAGACGATCTTGATCC
TGAAAGAAATGAGAGTGAGTCAGGCAGCCAACGGATTAAACCTGTTTTCATCGAAGACGCTAATTTTGGA
CGCCAGATATCCTATCAACATGCAGCGGTCCATATTCCCACGGACATCTATGAGGGCTCAACCATAGTGT
TAAACGAACTCAACTGGACAAGTGCCTTAGATGAAGTTTTCAAAAGAAATCGAGATGAAGACCCTACATT
GCTGTGGCAAGTGTTTGGCAGCGCCACCGGCCTGGCCCGATATTATCCAGCTTCTCCGTGGGTGGATAAC
AGCAGAACTCCAAACAAGATCGATCTCTACGATGTACGCAGAAGACCATGGTACATCCAGGGAGCTGCAT
CCCCCAAAGACATGCTCATTCTGGTGGCCGTGGCTGGAGCTGTGAGCGGATTGACTCTGAAACTCATCCG
GACATCTGTCTCTGAGATGTTAGAAACCCTTTCCGATGATGATTTCGTGAATGTAGCTTC
