>Addgene plasmid #58730 | Rat Alpha2 delta-1 mutMIDAS pMT2 | addgene partial sequence | sequence record 97697 | rA2D1-R1 5'-TTGTCTGGCTTCAGGGTTTC-3'
TCCTTTTTGATCTGGCCTGAGTTATTGTCTCTTCTATTTTGGCTTTTATATAGTAAAAACTGTAGGTTGG
CAATACCAAGGCCAAACTGTAATCTGTGCCATTGACAGGTGTCCATGTGTATGTTCGATTTCCTTTGTCA
ATATATCTCTCATCTTGAGATTTGACCAGAGTTCTGAATGTTTTTTCTCCACTTTCTCCGTCTATCATTT
TATTTCGAATCTCCACTTTAATATCATTCTCTAACTCAGCATCGAGAAAATCCAGTGTGACCGGCTCCTG
AGATTTGGGGTTCTTTGGCTGAAGATTTGGATGCAGTAAGACATAACCATTAGGATCGATTGCAAAATAG
TAACCGTTGGGGCACAGTGTAAAACGTGGTGTCAATCTCTTAATATCTTCCAGAGACACATCAACGCCCA
TCACACCAAGAATCAACTGGTTCTTCAAGTTAGTCTTATTTTCAGACTGGCCAGTGACGTTGAAGACCGG
TAGAGTTCCAGTAATGACAAGTCCCAGCTCCAGAGCATCCAAATACACATTTGTCCACTGGACTTGCTTT
GCTTTGTCCCCGGCTAAAACCATTGGTCTTCCCAGAACATCTAGATATTCCTGAGTATTGATTCTTATTG
CACCAATAGAGGGAATCTCATAATAATAACCTTTGTTTTCACAAGCCATCCACTGAATAGGTCCTCTGTC
ATAATTATGTTGACCAACAGAAAATGTAAACACGCGGACTTTTTTGTCTTTATTGTACTTGGCAAATATC
TCCTGGGCTCTCTCTTCTCCTCCATCCGTGAATAACATGATGATCTTATTACAATTGGCTCTGGAAA
