>Addgene plasmid #58730 | Rat Alpha2 delta-1 mutMIDAS pMT2 | addgene partial sequence | sequence record 97699 | rA2D1-F1 5'-CTATCAACATGCAGCGGTCC-3'
AAATCGAGATGAAGACCCTACATTGCTGTGGCAAGTGTTTGGCAGCGCCACCGGCCTGGCCCGATATTAT
CCAGCTTCTCCGTGGGTGGATAACAGCAGAACTCCAAACAAGATCGATCTCTACGATGTACGCAGAAGAC
CATGGTACATCCAGGGAGCTGCATCCCCCAAAGACATGCTCATTCTGGTGGCCGTGGCTGGAGCTGTGAG
CGGATTGACTCTGAAACTCATCCGGACATCTGTCTCTGAGATGTTAGAAACCCTTTCCGATGATGATTTC
GTGAATGTAGCTTCATTTAACAGCAATGCTCAGGATGTGAGTTGTTTCCAGCACCTGGTTCAAGCGAATG
TAAGGAACAAGAAGGTGCTGAAGGATGCGGTGAATAACATCACAGCAAAGGGGATAACAGATTACAAGAA
AGGCTTTAGCTTCGCGTTTGAACAGCTACTTAATTATAATGTTTCCAGAGCCAATTGTAATAAGATCATC
ATGTTATTCACGGATGGAGGAGAAGAGAGAGCCCAGGAGATATTTGCCAAGTACAATAAAGACAAAAAAG
TCCGCGTGTTTACATTTTCTGTTGGTCAACATAATTATGACAGAGGACCTATTCAGTGGATGGCTTGTGA
AAACAAAGGTTATTATTATGAGATTCCCTCTATTGGTGCAATAAGAATCAATACTCAGGAATATCTAGAT
GTTCTGGGAAGACCAATGGTTTTAGCCGGGGACAAAGCAAAGCAAGTCCAGTGGACAAATGTGTATTTGG
ATGCTCTGGAGCTGGGACTTGTCATTACTGGAACTCTACCGGTCTTCAACGTCACTGGCCAGTCTGA
