>Addgene plasmid #58730 | Rat Alpha2 delta-1 mutMIDAS pMT2 | addgene partial sequence | sequence record 97701 | pMT2-R2 5'-CTCCTCGTGGTGGTTCTTTG-3'
AGGTCGATTCTTCTCAGGAATGGAGAACCAGGTTTTCCTACCCATAATCACCAGATTCTGTTTACCTTCC
ACTGAAGAGGTTGTGGTCATTCTTTGGAAGTACTTGAACTCGTTCCTGAGCGGAGGCCAGGGTAGGTCTC
CGTTCTTGCCAATCCCCATATTTTGGGACACGGCGACGATGCAGTTCAATGGTCGAACCATGATGGCAGC
GGGGATAAAATCCTACCAGCCTTCACGCTAGGATTGCCGTCAAGTTTGGCGCGAAATCGCAGCCCTGAGC
TGTCC
